>Addgene plasmid #16803 | XE94 mFZ4-CS2+ | addgene partial sequence | sequence record 52573 | Sp6 5'-ATTTAGGTGACACTATAG-3'
TACCATGGCCTGGCCGGGCACCCTGAACTGCAGCAAGTTCCCGCCCCAGAACGACCACAACCACATGTGC
ATGGAAGGACCAGGTGATGAAGAGGTTCCCTTGCCCCACAAGACTCCCATCCAGCCCGGGGAAGAGTGCC
ACTCCGTGGGAAGCAATTCTGATCAGTACATCTGGGTGAAGAGGAGCCTGAACTGTGTTCTCAAGTGTGG
CTACGATGCTGGCTTGTACAGCCGCTCAGCTAAGGAGTTCACGGATATTTGGATGGCTGTGTGGGCCAGC
CTCTGCTTCATCTCCACCACCTTCACCGTGCTGACCTTCCTGATTGATTCATCCAGGTTTTCTTACCCTG
AGCGCCCCATCATATTTCTCAGTATGTGCTATAATATTTATAGCATTGCTTATATTGTTCGGCTGACTGT
AGGCCGGGAAAGGATATCCTGTGATTTTGAAGAGGCGGCAGAGCCCGTTCTCATCCAAGAAGGACTTAAG
AACACAGGATGTGCAATAATTTTCTTGCTGATGTACTTTTTTGGAATGGCCAGCTCCATTTGGTGGGTTA
TTCTGACACTCACTTGGTTTTTGGCAGCCGGACTCAAGTGGGGTCATGAAGCCATTGAAATGCACAGTTC
TTATTTCCACATCGCAGCCTGGGCTATTCCCGCAGTGAAAACCATTGTCATCTTGATTATGAGACTAGTG
GATGCCGATGAACTGACTGGCTTGTGCTATGTTGGGAACCAAAACCTAGATGCCCTCACTGGCTTTGTGG
TGGCTCCTCTCTTTACGTATTTGGTGATTGGAACGCTGTTCATTGCGGCGGG
