>Addgene plasmid #16803 | XE94 mFZ4-CS2+ | addgene partial sequence | sequence record 53444 | CMV-F 5'-CGCAAATGGGCGGTAGGCGTG-3'
CATGCTCGTTTAGGGACCGCCATTCTGCCTGGGGACGTCGGAGCAAGCTTGATTTAGGTGACACTATAGA
ATACAAGCTACTTGTTCTTTTTGCAGGATCCCATCGATACCATGGCCTGGCCGGGCACCCTGAACTGCAG
CAAGTTCCCGCCCCAGAACGACCACAACCACATGTGCATGGAAGGACCAGGTGATGAAGAGGTTCCCTTG
CCCCACAAGACTCCCATCCAGCCCGGGGAAGAGTGCCACTCCGTGGGAAGCAATTCTGATCAGTACATCT
GGGTGAAGAGGAGCCTGAACTGTGTTCTCAAGTGTGGCTACGATGCTGGCTTGTACAGCCGCTCAGCTAA
GGAGTTCACGGATATTTGGATGGCTGTGTGGGCCAGCCTCTGCTTCATCTCCACCACCTTCACCGTGCTG
ACCTTCCTGATTGATTCATCCAGGTTTTCTTACCCTGAGCGCCCCATCATATTTCTCAGTATGTGCTATA
ATATTTATAGCATTGCTTATATTGTTCGGCTGACTGTAGGCCGGGAAAGGATATCCTGTGATTTTGAAGA
GGCGGCAGAGCCCGTTCTCATCCAAGAAGGACTTAAGAACACAGGATGTGCAATAATTTTCTTGCTGATG
TACTTTTTTGGAATGGCCAGCTCCATTTGGTGGGTTATTCTGACACTCACTTGGTTTTTGGCAGCCGGAC
TCAAGTGGGGTCATGAAGCCATTGAAATGCACAGTTCTTATTTCCACATCGCAGCCTGGGCTATTCCCGC
AGTGAAAACCATTGTCATCTTGATTATGAGACTAGTGGATGCCGATGAACTGACTGGCTTGTGCTATGTT
GGGAACCAAAA
