[The description below was written by a language model from this plasmid's Addgene catalogue record.]
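Description:
XE94 mFZ4-CS2+ is a Xenopus expression plasmid carrying the mouse Frizzled-4 (Fzd4, also called Fz4) coding sequence in the pCS2+ backbone, which is recorded as 4095 bp without the insert. It is propagated in E. coli under ampicillin selection and is listed as low copy. No feature table accompanies the record, so individual backbone elements are not itemised. In general, pCS2+ is a multipurpose vector in which a strong CMV-derived promoter drives expression in vertebrate cells and injected embryos. An SP6 promoter upstream of the cloning site allows in vitro transcription of capped mRNA for microinjection, and the listing of SP6 as the 5′ sequencing primer is consistent with this.

The insert was made by PCR from an earlier mouse Fz4 cDNA clone in pRK5, amplifying only the open reading frame. A ClaI site was placed at the initiating methionine and an XbaI site follows the stop codon. The record does not say whether these sites survived cloning, and it lists no epitope tags or reporters. The repository's sequence check found the first six amino acids to be correct, followed by a large gap spanning residues 7 to 143. The record states that this is not known to adversely affect function, but anyone relying on the N-terminal region of the receptor should bear the gap in mind.

The associated study examined how Wnt ligands and Frizzled homologues differentially stimulate protein kinase C in a G-protein-dependent manner. The construct therefore serves to overexpress this Wnt receptor, typically in Xenopus embryos, in order to study Frizzled signalling.
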