Addgene plasmid #16803: XE94 mFZ4-CS2+
Depositing lab: Randall Moon. Depositing organization: University of Washington. Publication: Protein kinase C is differentially stimulated by Wnt and Frizzled homologs in a G-protein-dependent manner. Sheldahl LC, Park M, Malbon CC, Moon RT. Curr Biol. 1999 Jul 1;9(13):695-8. doi: 10.1016/s0960-9822(99)80310-8. PubMed 10395542.
Backbone
  Vector backbone: pCS2+
  Backbone size w/o insert (bp): 4095
  Vector type: Xenopus Expression
Growth in bacteria
  Bacterial resistance: Ampicillin, 100 μg/mL
  Growth temperature: 37°C
  Growth strain: DH5alpha
  Copy number: Low Copy
Gene/Insert
  Gene/Insert name: mFZ4-CS2+ (alt names: mfz4; fzd4)
  Species: M. musculus (mouse)
  Entrez Gene: Fzd4 (a.k.a. Fz4)
  Cloning method: Restriction Enzyme; 5′ cloning site Cla1 (unknown if destroyed); 3′ cloning site Xba1 (unknown if destroyed)
  Sequencing primers: 5′ SP6
Terms and licenses: Academic/Nonprofit Terms; Industry Terms: Not Available to Industry
Depositor comments: Insert: The clone mFZ4/pRK5 from Nathans lab (accession # U43317), was used as template to PCR amplify just the coding region 5' (methionine start) site is ClaI, and 3' stop site followed by XbaI. Constructed by: Rebecca Bates/Randall Moon. Ref: Sheldahl et al., Current Biology, 9:695-698, 1999. Addgene results indicate that the first 6aa are correct and there is a large gap from aa 7-143. This is not known to adversely affect function.
How to cite: XE94 mFZ4-CS2+ was a gift from Randall Moon (Addgene plasmid # 16803 ; http://n2t.net/addgene:16803 ; RRID:Addgene_16803)
